Addgene plasmid #139196: pMSCV-NLS-CBRed-d2-hygro
Purpose: non-ERK dependent control plasmid for pMSCV-NLS-CBGreen-FIRE-puro
Depositing lab: Matthew Lazzara. Depositing organization: University of Virginia. Publication: Glioblastoma Cell Resistance to EGFR and MET Inhibition Can Be Overcome via Blockade of FGFR-SPRY2 Bypass Signaling. Day EK, Sosale NG, Xiao A, Zhong Q, Purow B, Lazzara MJ. Cell Rep. 2020 Mar 10;30(10):3383-3396.e7. doi: 10.1016/j.celrep.2020.02.014. PubMed 32160544.
Backbone
  Vector backbone: pMSCV-hygro
  Backbone size w/o insert (bp): 6586
  Total vector size (bp): 8394
  Vector type: Mammalian Expression, Retroviral, Luciferase
  Selectable markers: Hygromycin
Growth in bacteria
  Bacterial resistance: Ampicillin, 100 μg/mL
  Growth temperature: 37°C
  Growth strain: NEB Stable
  Copy number: Unknown
Gene/Insert
  Gene/Insert name: CBRed (alt name: Click beetle red luciferase)
  Species: Synthetic; Pyrophosphorus plagiophthalamus
  Insert size (bp): 1764
  Tag / fusion protein: nuclear localization signal (NLS) (N terminal on insert); d2 PEST domain (C terminal on insert)
  Cloning method: Restriction Enzyme; 5′ cloning site BamHI (not destroyed); 3′ cloning site EcoRI (not destroyed)
  Sequencing primers: 5′ CCCTTGAACCTCCTCGTTCGACC
Terms and licenses: Academic/Nonprofit Terms; Industry Terms: Not Available to Industry
How to cite: pMSCV-NLS-CBRed-d2-hygro was a gift from Matthew Lazzara (Addgene plasmid # 139196 ; http://n2t.net/addgene:139196 ; RRID:Addgene_139196)
