[The description below was written by a language model from this plasmid's Addgene catalogue record and pLannotate feature annotations shown in this document.]
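Description:
pMSCV-NLS-CBRed-d2-hygro is a gammaretroviral (murine stem cell virus) expression vector built on the pMSCV-hygro backbone for stable delivery of a luciferase reporter into mammalian cells. The proviral region is bounded by MESV-derived 5' and 3' LTRs and includes the Ψ packaging signal and a truncated, start-codon-less gag segment, which together allow the transcript to be encapsidated when gag, pol and env are supplied in trans by a packaging system. In bacteria the plasmid replicates from a ColE1/pUC-type origin and is selected with ampicillin through the bla gene. Short remnants of lacI, lacZα, rop, bom, tetracycline resistance and env are non-functional backbone carry-over.

The payload, cloned between BamHI and EcoRI sites downstream of the packaging region, is a human codon-optimised red-emitting click beetle luciferase (CBRed). It carries an N-terminal nuclear localization signal and a C-terminal d2 PEST degron. The annotation software labels the degron as a d2EYFP fragment, but this match reflects only the mouse ornithine decarboxylase destabilising sequence, which shortens protein half-life; no fluorescent protein is indicated. No internal promoter precedes the luciferase, so expression is presumably driven by the 5' LTR. A separate SV40 enhancer/early promoter drives the hph gene, allowing hygromycin selection of transduced cells.

According to the record, the construct is the non-ERK-dependent control for pMSCV-NLS-CBGreen-FIRE-puro. The differing emission colours and selection markers would presumably allow the two to be used together, with the red signal as a reference for the ERK-responsive green reporter. The sequenced record (8,356 nt) is slightly shorter than the catalogued total size of 8,394 bp.
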