Features (pLannotate 1.2.2; 20 found; start..end, strand, type, name):
      1..517     +  LTR            5' LTR: 5' long terminal repeat from murine embryonic stem cell virus
    581..922     +  misc_feature   MESV Ψ: packaging signal of murine embryonic stem cell virus
    989..1405    +  CDS            gag (truncated): truncated Moloney murine leukemia virus (MMLV) gag gene lacking the start codon
   1457..3083    +  CDS            CBRluc (fragment): red-emitting variant of click beetle luciferase human codon-optimized
   3098..3220    +  CDS            d2EYFP (fragment): EYFP destabilized by residues 422-461 of mouse ornithine decarboxylase, giving an in vivo half-life of ~2 hours mammalian codon-optimized
   3255..3584    +  promoter       SV40 promoter: SV40 enhancer and early promoter
   3658..4680    +  CDS            hph: KHYB_ECOLX - Experimental evidence at protein level: Swiss-Prot protein existence level 1. The aminoglycoside phosphotransferases achieve inactivation of their antibiotic substrates by phosphorylation. Only phosphorylates hygromycin and closely related compounds such as demethyl analogs and destomycin. From Escherichia coli.
   4751..5265    +  LTR            3' LTR: 3' long terminal repeat from murine embryonic stem cell virus
   5427..5443    -  protein_bind   lac operator: The lac repressor binds to the lac operator to inhibit transcription in E. coli. This inhibition can be relieved by adding lactose or isopropyl-β-D-thiogalactopyranoside (IPTG). lac repressor encoded by lacI
   5451..5481    -  promoter       lac promoter: promoter for the E. coli lac operon
   5496..5517    -  protein_bind   CAP binding site: CAP binding activates transcription in the presence of cAMP. E. coli catabolite activator protein
   5530..5622    -  CDS            lacI (fragment): lac repressor; lacI; The lac repressor binds to the lac operator to inhibit transcription in E. coli. This inhibition can be relieved by adding lactose or isopropyl-β-D-thiogalactopyranoside (IPTG).
   5805..6393    -  rep_origin     ori: high-copy-number ColE1/pMB1/pBR322/pUC origin of replication
   6564..7424    -  CDS            AmpR: β-lactamase; bla; confers resistance to ampicillin, carbenicillin, and related antibiotics
   7425..7529    -  promoter       AmpR promoter: bla
   7624..7659    +  CDS            rop (fragment): Rop protein, which maintains plasmids at low copy number; rop
   7761..7860    +  misc_feature   bom (fragment): basis of mobility region from pBR322
   7866..8015    -  CDS            lacZα (fragment): LacZα fragment of β-galactosidase; lacZ fragment
   8015..8216    -  CDS            TcR (fragment): tetracycline efflux protein; tet; confers resistance to tetracycline
   8217..8315    +  CDS            env (fragment): murine leukemia virus gPr80 envelope polyprotein precursor; env; proteolytically cleaved into gp70SU and p15TM subunits
>Addgene plasmid #139196 | pMSCV-NLS-CBRed-d2-hygro | addgene full sequence | sequence record 310550 | Addgene NGS Result
AATGAAAGACCCCACCTGTAGGTTTGGCAAGCTAGCTTAAGTAACGCCATTTTGCAAGGCATGGAAAATA
CATAACTGAGAATAGAGAAGTTCAGATCAAGGTTAGGAACAGAGAGACAGCAGAATATGGGCCAAACAGG
ATATCTGTGGTAAGCAGTTCCTGCCCCGGCTCAGGGCCAAGAACAGATGGTCCCCAGATGCGGTCCCGCC
CTCAGCAGTTTCTAGAGAACCATCAGATGTTTCCAGGGTGCCCCAAGGACCTGAAATGACCCTGTGCCTT
ATTTGAACTAACCAATCAGTTCGCTTCTCGCTTCTGTTCGCGCGCTTCTGCTCCCCGAGCTCAATAAAAG
AGCCCACAACCCCTCACTCGGCGCGCCAGTCCTCCGATAGACTGCGTCGCCCGGGTACCCGTATTCCCAA
TAAAGCCTCTTGCTGTTTGCATCCGAATCGTGGACTCGCTGATCCTTGGGAGGGTCTCCTCAGATTGATT
GACTGCCCACCTCGGGGGTCTTTCATTTGGAGGTTCCACCGAGATTTGGAGACCCCTGCCCAGGGACCAC
CGACCCCCCCGCCGGGAGGTAAGCTGGCCAGCGGTCGTTTCGTGTCTGTCTCTGTCTTTGTGCGTGTTTG
TGCCGGCATCTAATGTTTGCGCCTGCGTCTGTACTAGTTAGCTAACTAGCTCTGTATCTGGCGGACCCGT
GGTGGAACTGACGAGTTCTGAACACCCGGCCGCAACCCTGGGAGACGTCCCAGGGACTTTGGGGGCCGTT
TTTGTGGCCCGACCTGAGGAAGGGAGTCGATGTGGAATCCGACCCCGTCAGGATATGTGGTTCTGGTAGG
AGACGAGAACCTAAAACAGTTCCCGCCTCCGTCTGAATTTTTGCTTTCGGTTTGGAACCGAAGCCGCGCG
TCTTGTCTGCTGCAGCGCTGCAGCATCGTTCTGTGTTGTCTCTGTCTGACTGTGTTTCTGTATTTGTCTG
AAAATTAGGGCCAGACTGTTACCACTCCCTTAAGTTTGACCTTAGGTCACTGGAAAGATGTCGAGCGGAT
CGCTCACAACCAGTCGGTAGATGTCAAGAAGAGACGTTGGGTTACCTTCTGCTCTGCAGAATGGCCAACC
TTTAACGTCGGATGGCCGCGAGACGGCACCTTTAACCGAGACCTCATCACCCAGGTTAAGATCAAGGTCT
TTTCACCTGGCCCGCATGGACACCCAGACCAGGTCCCCTACATCGTGACCTGGGAAGCCTTGGCTTTTGA
CCCCCCTCCCTGGGTCAAGCCCTTTGTACACCCTAAGCCTCCGCCTCCTCTTCCTCCATCCGCCCCGTCT
CTCCCCCTTGAACCTCCTCGTTCGACCCCGCCTCGATCCTCCCTTTATCCAGCCCTCACTCCTTCTCTAG
GCGCCGGAATTAGATCTCCTAGGGGATCCATGGCCCCCAAGAAGAAGAGGAAGGTGATGGTAAAGCGTGA
GAAAAATGTCATCTATGGCCCTGAGCCTCTCCATCCTTTGGAGGATTTGACTGCCGGCGAAATGCTGTTT
CGTGCTCTCCGCAAGCACTCTCATTTGCCTCAAGCCTTGGTCGATGTGGTCGGCGATGAATCTTTGAGCT
ACAAGGAGTTTTTTGAGGCAACCGTCTTGCTGGCTCAGTCCCTCCACAATTGTGGCTACAAGATGAACGA
CGTCGTTAGTATCTGTGCTGAAAACAATACCCGTTTCTTCATTCCAGTCATCGCCGCATGGTATATCGGT
ATGATCGTGGCTCCAGTCAACGAGAGCTACATTCCCGACGAACTGTGTAAAGTCATGGGTATCTCTAAGC
CACAGATTGTCTTCACCACTAAGAATATTCTGAACAAAGTCCTGGAAGTCCAAAGCCGCACCAACTTTAT
TAAGCGTATCATCATCTTGGACACTGTGGAGAATATTCACGGTTGCGAATCTTTGCCTAATTTCATCTCT
CGCTATTCAGACGGCAACATCGCAAACTTTAAACCACTCCACTTCGACCCTGTGGAACAAGTTGCAGCCA
TTCTGTGTAGCAGCGGTACTACTGGACTCCCAAAGGGAGTCATGCAGACCCATCAAAACATTTGCGTGCG
TCTGATCCATGCTCTCGATCCACGCTACGGCACTCAGCTGATTCCTGGTGTCACCGTCTTGGTCTACTTG
CCTTTCTTCCATGCTTTCGGCTTTCATATTACTTTGGGTTACTTTATGGTCGGTCTCCGCGTGATTATGT
TCCGCCGTTTTGATCAGGAGGCTTTCTTGAAAGCCATCCAAGATTATGAAGTCCGCAGTGTCATCAACGT
GCCTAGCGTGATCCTGTTTTTGTCTAAGAGCCCACTCGTGGACAAGTACGACTTGTCTTCACTGCGTGAA
TTGTGTTGCGGTGCCGCTCCACTGGCTAAGGAGGTCGCTGAAGTGGCCGCCAAACGCTTGAATCTTCCAG
GGATTCGTTGTGGCTTCGGCCTCACCGAATCTACCAGTGCGATTATCCAGACTCTCGGGGATGAGTTTAA
GAGCGGCTCTTTGGGCCGTGTCACTCCACTCATGGCTGCTAAGATCGCTGATCGCGAAACTGGTAAGGCT
TTGGGCCCGAACCAAGTGGGCGAGCTGTGTATCAAAGGCCCTATGGTGAGCAAGGGTTATGTCAATAACG
TTGAAGCTACCAAGGAGGCCATCGACGACGACGGCTGGTTGCATTCTGGTGATTTTGGATATTACGACGA
AGATGAGCATTTTTACGTCGTGGATCGTTACAAGGAGCTGATCAAATACAAGGGTAGCCAGGTTGCTCCA
GCTGAGTTGGAGGAGATTCTGTTGAAAAATCCATGCATTCGCGATGTCGCTGTGGTCGGCATTCCTGATC
TGGAGGCCGGCGAACTGCCTTCTGCTTTCGTTGTCAAGCAGCCTGGTACAGAAATTACCGCCAAAGAAGT
GTATGATTACCTGGCTGAACGTGTGAGCCATACTAAGTACTTGCGTGGCGGCGTGCGTTTTGTTGACTCC
ATCCCTCGTAACGTAACAGGCAAAATTACCCGCAAGGAGCTGTTGAAACAATTGTTGGTGAAGGCCGGCG
GTTTGTACAAACTCGAGAGCCATGGCTTCCCGCCGGAGGTGGAGGAGCAGGATGATGGCACGCTGCCCAT
GTCTTGTGCCCAGGAGAGCGGGATGGACCGTCACCCTGCAGCCTGTGCTTCTGCTAGGATCAATGTGTAG
GAATTCGCCAGCACAGTGGTCGACCCTGTGGAATGTGTGTCAGTTAGGGTGTGGAAAGTCCCCAGGCTCC
CCAGCAGGCAGAAGTATGCAAAGCATGCATCTCAATTAGTCAGCAACCAGGTGTGGAAAGTCCCCAGGCT
CCCCAGCAGGCAGAAGTATGCAAAGCATGCATCTCAATTAGTCAGCAACCATAGTCCCGCCCCTAACTCC
GCCCATCCCGCCCCTAACTCCGCCCAGTTCCGCCCATTCTCCGCCCCATGGCTGACTAATTTTTTTTATT
TATGCAGAGGCCGAGGCCGCCTCGGCCTCTGAGCTATTCCAGAAGTAGTGAGGAGGCTTTTTTGGAGGCC
TAGGCTTTTGCAAAAAGCTTGCCAGCTGGGGCGCCCTCTGGTAAGGTTGGGAAGCCCTGCAGATCTGATC
CCGGGGGGCAATGAGATATGAAAAAGCCTGAACTCACCGCGACGTCTGTCGAGAAGTTTCTGATCGAAAA
GTTCGACAGCGTCTCCGACCTGATGCAGCTCTCGGAGGGCGAAGAATCTCGTGCTTTCAGCTTCGATGTA
GGAGGGCGTGGATATGTCCTGCGGGTAAATAGCTGCGCCGATGGTTTCTACAAAGATCGTTATGTTTATC
GGCACTTTGCATCGGCCGCGCTCCCGATTCCGGAAGTGCTTGACATTGGGGAATTTAGCGAGAGCCTGAC
CTATTGCATCTCCCGCCGTGCACAGGGTGTCACGTTGCAAGACCTGCCTGAAACCGAACTGCCCGCTGTT
CTGCAGCCGGTCGCGGAGGCCATGGATGCGATCGCTGCGGCCGATCTTAGCCAGACGAGCGGGTTCGGCC
CATTCGGACCGCAAGGAATCGGTCAATACACTACATGGCGTGATTTCATATGCGCGATTGCTGATCCCCA
TGTGTATCACTGGCAAACTGTGATGGACGACACCGTCAGTGCGTCCGTCGCGCAGGCTCTCGATGAGCTG
ATGCTTTGGGCCGAGGACTGCCCCGAAGTCCGGCACCTCGTGCACGCGGATTTCGGCTCCAACAATGTCC
TGACGGACAATGGCCGCATAACAGCGGTCATTGACTGGAGCGAGGCGATGTTCGGGGATTCCCAATACGA
GGTCGCCAACATCTTCTTCTGGAGGCCGTGGTTGGCTTGTATGGAGCAGCAGACGCGCTACTTCGAGCGG
AGGCATCCGGAGCTTGCAGGATCGCCGCGGCTCCGGGCGTATATGCTCCGCATTGGTCTTGACCAACTCT
ATCAGAGCTTGGTTGACGGCAATTTCGATGATGCAGCTTGGGCGCAGGGTCGATGCGACGCAATCGTCCG
ATCCGGAGCCGGGACTGTCGGGCGTACACAAATCGCCCGCAGAAGCGCGGCCGTCTGGACCGATGGCTGT
GTAGAAGTACTCGCCGATAGTGGAAACCGACGCCCCAGCACTCGTCCGAGGGCAAAGGAATAGAGTAGAT
GCCGACCGGGATCTATCGATAAAATAAAAGATTTTATTTAGTCTCCAGAAAAAGGGGGGAATGAAAGACC
CCACCTGTAGGTTTGGCAAGCTAGCTTAAGTAACGCCATTTTGCAAGGCATGGAAAATACATAACTGAGA
ATAGAGAAGTTCAGATCAAGGTTAGGAACAGAGAGACAGCAGAATATGGGCCAAACAGGATATCTGTGGT
AAGCAGTTCCTGCCCCGGCTCAGGGCCAAGAACAGATGGTCCCCAGATGCGGTCCCGCCCTCAGCAGTTT
CTAGAGAACCATCAGATGTTTCCAGGGTGCCCCAAGGACCTGAAATGACCCTGTGCCTTATTTGAACTAA
CCAATCAGTTCGCTTCTCGCTTCTGTTCGCGCGCTTCTGCTCCCCGAGCTCAATAAAAGAGCCCACAACC
CCTCACTCGGCGCGCCAGTCCTCCGATAGACTGCGTCGCCCGGGTACCCGTGTATCCAATAAACCCTCTT
GCAGTTGCATCCGACTTGTGGTCTCGCTGTTCCTTGGGAGGGTCTCCTCTGAGTGATTGACTACCCGTCA
GCGGGGGTCTTTCATGGGTAACAGTTTCTTGAAGTTGGAGAACAACATTCTGAGGGTAGGAGTCGAATAT
TAAGTAATCCTGACTCAATTAGCCACTGTTTTGAATCCACATACTCCAATACTCCTGAAATAGTTCATTA
TGGACAGCGCAGAAAGAGCTGGGGAGAATTGTGAAATTGTTATCCGCTCACAATTCCACACAACATACGA
GCCGGAAGCATAAAGTGTAAAGCCTGGGGTGCCTAATGAGTGAGCTAACTCACATTAATTGCGTTGCGCT
CACTGCCCGCTTTCCAGTCGGGAAACCTGTCGTGCCAGCTGCATTAATGAATCGGCCAACGCGCGGGGAG
AGGCGGTTTGCGTATTGGGCGCTCTTCCGCTTCCTCGCTCACTGACTCGCTGCGCTCGGTCGTTCGGCTG
CGGCGAGCGGTATCAGCTCACTCAAAGGCGGTAATACGGTTATCCACAGAATCAGGGGATAACGCAGGAA
AGAACATGTGAGCAAAAGGCCAGCAAAAGGCCAGGAACCGTAAAAAGGCCGCGTTGCTGGCGTTTTTCCA
TAGGCTCCGCCCCCCTGACGAGCATCACAAAAATCGACGCTCAAGTCAGAGGTGGCGAAACCCGACAGGA
CTATAAAGATACCAGGCGTTTCCCCCTGGAAGCTCCCTCGTGCGCTCTCCTGTTCCGACCCTGCCGCTTA
CCGGATACCTGTCCGCCTTTCTCCCTTCGGGAAGCGTGGCGCTTTCTCATAGCTCACGCTGTAGGTATCT
CAGTTCGGTGTAGGTCGTTCGCTCCAAGCTGGGCTGTGTGCACGAACCCCCCGTTCAGCCCGACCGCTGC
GCCTTATCCGGTAACTATCGTCTTGAGTCCAACCCGGTAAGACACGACTTATCGCCACTGGCAGCAGCCA
CTGGTAACAGGATTAGCAGAGCGAGGTATGTAGGCGGTGCTACAGAGTTCTTGAAGTGGTGGCCTAACTA
CGGCTACACTAGAAGAACAGTATTTGGTATCTGCGCTCTGCTGAAGCCAGTTACCTTCGGAAAAAGAGTT
GGTAGCTCTTGATCCGGCAAACAAACCACCGCTGGTAGCGGTGGTTTTTTTGTTTGCAAGCAGCAGATTA
CGCGCAGAAAAAAAGGATCTCAAGAAGATCCTTTGATCTTTTCTACGGGGTCTGACGCTCAGTGGAACGA
AAACTCACGTTAAGGGATTTTGGTCATGAGATTATCAAAAAGGATCTTCACCTAGATCCTTTTAAATTAA
AAATGAAGTTTTAAATCAATCTAAAGTATATATGAGTAAACTTGGTCTGACAGTTACCAATGCTTAATCA
GTGAGGCACCTATCTCAGCGATCTGTCTATTTCGTTCATCCATAGTTGCCTGACTCCCCGTCGTGTAGAT
AACTACGATACGGGAGGGCTTACCATCTGGCCCCAGTGCTGCAATGATACCGCGAGACCCACGCTCACCG
GCTCCAGATTTATCAGCAATAAACCAGCCAGCCGGAAGGGCCGAGCGCAGAAGTGGTCCTGCAACTTTAT
CCGCCTCCATCCAGTCTATTAATTGTTGCCGGGAAGCTAGAGTAAGTAGTTCGCCAGTTAATAGTTTGCG
CAACGTTGTTGCCATTGCTACAGGCATCGTGGTGTCACGCTCGTCGTTTGGTATGGCTTCATTCAGCTCC
GGTTCCCAACGATCAAGGCGAGTTACATGATCCCCCATGTTGTGCAAAAAAGCGGTTAGCTCCTTCGGTC
CTCCGATCGTTGTCAGAAGTAAGTTGGCCGCAGTGTTATCACTCATGGTTATGGCAGCACTGCATAATTC
TCTTACTGTCATGCCATCCGTAAGATGCTTTTCTGTGACTGGTGAGTACTCAACCAAGTCATTCTGAGAA
TAGTGTATGCGGCGACCGAGTTGCTCTTGCCCGGCGTCAATACGGGATAATACCGCGCCACATAGCAGAA
CTTTAAAAGTGCTCATCATTGGAAAACGTTCTTCGGGGCGAAAACTCTCAAGGATCTTACCGCTGTTGAG
ATCCAGTTCGATGTAACCCACTCGTGCACCCAACTGATCTTCAGCATCTTTTACTTTCACCAGCGTTTCT
GGGTGAGCAAAAACAGGAAGGCAAAATGCCGCAAAAAAGGGAATAAGGGCGACACGGAAATGTTGAATAC
TCATACTCTTCCTTTTTCAATATTATTGAAGCATTTATCAGGGTTATTGTCTCATGAGCGGATACATATT
TGAATGTATTTAGAAAAATAAACAAATAGGGGTTCCGCGCACATTTCCCCGAAAAGTGCCACCTGACGTC
TAAGAAACCATTATTATCATGACATTAACCTATAAAAATAGGCGTATCACGAGGCCCTTTCGTCTCGCGC
GTTTCGGTGATGACGGTGAAAACCTCTGACACATGCAGCTCCCGGAGACGGTCACAGCTTGTCTGTAAGC
GGATGCCGGGAGCAGACAAGCCCGTCAGGGCGCGTCAGCGGGTGTTGGCGGGTGTCGGGGCTGGCTTAAC
TATGCGGCATCAGAGCAGATTGTACTGAGAGTGCACCATATGCGGTGTGAAATACCGCACAGATGCGTAA
GGAGAAAATACCGCATCAGGCGCCATTCGCCATTCAGGCTGCGCAACTGTTGGGAAGGGCGATCGGTGCG
GGCCTCTTCGCTATTACGCCAGCTGGCGAAAGGGGGATGTGCTGCAAGGCGATTAAGTTGGGTAACGCCA
GGGTTTTCCCAGTCACGACGTTGTAAAACGACGGCGCAAGGAATGGTGCATGCAAGGAGATGGCGCCCAA
CAGTCCCCCGGCCACGGGGCCTGCCACCATACCCACGCCGAAACAAGCGCTCATGAGCCCGAAGTGGCGA
GCCCGATCTTCCCCATCGGTGATGTCGGCGATATAGGCGCCAGCAACCGCACCTGTGGCGCCGGTGATGC
CGGCCACGATGCGTCCGGCGTAGAGGCGATTAGTCCAATTTGTTAAAGACAGGATATCAGTGGTCCAGGC
TCTAGTTTTGACTCAACAATATCACCAGCTGAAGCCTATAGAGTACGAGCCATAGATAAAATAAAAGATT
TTATTTAGTCTCCAGAAAAAGGGGGG
